>Addgene plasmid #239727 | pKG2499_pGEEC531_pShip-CMV-mRuby2-WPRE | addgene full sequence | sequence record 475965 | Addgene NGS Result
CGCTCGCTGACTGCAGGTGCCCGTGTCTCAAAATCTCTGATGTTACATTGCACAAGATAAAAATATATCA
TCATGAACAATAAAACTGTCTGCTTACATAAACAGTAATACAAGGGGTGTTATGAGCCATATTCAACGGG
AAACGTCGAGGCCGCGATTAAATTCCAACATGGATGCTGATTTATATGGGTATAAATGGGCTCGCGATAA
TGTCGGGCAATCAGGTGCGACAATCTATCGCTTGTATGGGAAGCCCGATGCGCCAGAGTTGTTTCTGAAA
CATGGCAAAGGTAGCGTTGCCAATGATGTTACAGATGAGATGGTCAGACTAAACTGGCTGACGGAATTTA
TGCCTCTTCCGACCATCAAGCATTTTATCCGTACTCCTGGTGATGCATGGTTACTCACCACTGCGATCCC
CGGAAAAACAGCATTCCAGGTATTAGAAGAATATCCTGATTCAGGTGAAAATATTGTTGATGCGCTGGCA
GTGTTCCTGCGCCGGTTGCATTCGATTCCTGTTTGTAATTGTCCTTTTAACAGCGATCGCGTATTTCGTC
TAGCTCAGGCGCAATCACGAATGAATAACGGTTTGGTTGATGCGAGTGATTTTGATGACGAGCGTAATGG
CTGGCCTGTTGAACAAGTCTGGAAAGAAATGCATAAACTTTTGCCATTCTCACCGGATTCAGTCGTCACT
CATGGTGATTTCTCACTTGATAACCTTATTTTTGACGAGGGGAAATTAATAGGTTGTATTGATGTTGGAC
GAGTCGGAATCGCAGACCGATACCAGGATCTTGCCATCCTATGGAACTGCCTCGGTGAGTTTTCTCCTTC
ATTACAGAAACGGCTTTTTCAAAAATATGGTATTGATAATCCTGATATGAATAAATTGCAGTTTCATTTG
ATGCTCGATGAGTTTTTCTAATCAGAATTGGTTAATTGGTTGTAACATTATTCAGATTGGGCCCCGTTCC
ACTGAGCGTCAGACCCCGTAGAAAAGATCAAAGGATCTTCTTGAGATCCTTTTTTTCTGCGCGTAATCTG
CTGCTTGCAAACAAAAAAACCACCGCTACCAGCGGTGGTTTGTTTGCCGGATCAAGAGCTACCAACTCTT
TTTCCGAAGGTAACTGGCTTCAGCAGAGCGCAGATACCAAATACTGTTCTTCTAGTGTAGCCGTAGTTAG
GCCACCACTTCAAGAACTCTGTAGCACCGCCTACATACCTCGCTCTGCTAATCCTGTTACCAGTGGCTGC
TGCCAGTGGCGATAAGTCGTGTCTTACCGGGTTGGACTCAAGACGATAGTTACCGGATAAGGCGCAGCGG
TCGGGCTGAACGGGGGGTTCGTGCACACAGCCCAGCTTGGAGCGAACGACCTACACCGAACTGAGATACC
TACAGCGTGAGCTATGAGAAAGCGCCACGCTTCCCGAAGGGAGAAAGGCGGACAGGTATCCGGTAAGCGG
CAGGGTCGGAACAGGAGAGCGCACGAGGGAGCTTCCAGGGGGAAACGCCTGGTATCTTTATAGTCCTGTC
GGGTTTCGCCACCTCTGACTTGAGCGTCGATTTTTGTGATGCTCGTCAGGGGGGCGGAGCCTATGGAAAA
ACGCCAGCAACGCGGCCTTTTTACGGTTCCTGGCCTTTTGCTGGCCTTTTGCTCACATGTTCTTTCCTGC
GTTATCCCCTGATTCTGTGGATAACCGTATTACCGCTAGCATGGATCTCGGGGACGTCTAACTACTAAGC
GAGAGTAGGGAACTGCCAGGCATCAAATAAAACGAAAGGCTCAGTCGGAAGACTGGGCCTTTCGTTTTAT
CTGTTGTTTGTCGGTGAACGCTCTCCTGAGTAGGACAAATCCGCCGGGAGCGGATTTGAACGTTGTGAAG
CAACGGCCCGGAGGGTGGCGGGCAGGACGCCCGCCATAAACTGCCAGGCATCAAACTAAGCAGAAGGCCA
TCCTGACGGATGGCCTTTTTGCGTTTCTACAAACTCTTCCTGTTAGTTAGTTACTTAAGCTCGGGCCCAC
CTGCAGTCTACTTACTCGTTACATAACTTACGGTAAATGGCCCGCCTGGCTGACCGCCCAACGACCCCCG
CCCATTGACGTCAATAATGACGTATGTTCCCATAGTAACGCCAATAGGGACTTTCCATTGACGTCAATGG
GTGGAGTATTTACGGTAAACTGCCCACTTGGCAGTACATCAAGTGTATCATATGCCAAGTACGCCCCCTA
TTGACGTCAATGACGGTAAATGGCCCGCCTGGCATTATGCCCAGTACATGACCTTATGGGACTTTCCTAC
TTGGCAGTACATCTACGTATTAGTCATCGCTATTACCATGGTGATGCGGTTTTGGCAGTACATCAATGGG
CGTGGATAGCGGTTTGACTCACGGGGATTTCCAAGTCTCCACCCCATTGACGTCAATGGGAGTTTGTTTT
GGCACCAAAATCAACGGGACTTTCCAAAATGTCGTAACAACTCCGCCCCATTGACGCAAATGGGCGGTAG
GCGTGTACGGTGGGAGGTCTATATAAGCAGAGCTGAGCTCGTTTAGTGAACCGTCAGATCGCCTGGAGAC
GCCATCCACGCTGTAATGGCCACCATGGTGTCTAAGGGCGAAGAGCTGATCAAGGAAAATATGCGTATGA
AGGTGGTCATGGAAGGTTCGGTCAACGGCCACCAATTCAAATGCACAGGTGAAGGAGAAGGCAATCCGTA
CATGGGAACTCAAACCATGAGGATCAAAGTCATCGAGGGAGGACCCCTGCCATTTGCCTTTGACATTCTT
GCCACGTCGTTCATGTATGGCAGCCGTACTTTTATCAAGTACCCGAAAGGCATTCCTGATTTCTTTAAAC
AGTCCTTTCCTGAGGGTTTTACTTGGGAAAGAGTTACGAGATACGAAGATGGTGGAGTCGTCACCGTCAT
GCAGGACACCAGCCTTGAGGATGGCTGTCTCGTTTACCACGTCCAAGTCAGAGGGGTAAACTTTCCCTCC
AATGGTCCCGTGATGCAGAAGAAGACCAAGGGTTGGGAGCCTAATACAGAGATGATGTATCCAGCAGATG
GTGGTCTGAGGGGATACACTCATATGGCACTGAAAGTTGATGGTGGTGGCCATCTGTCTTGCTCTTTCGT
AACAACTTACAGGTCAAAAAAGACCGTCGGGAACATCAAGATGCCCGGTATCCATGCCGTTGATCACCGC
CTGGAAAGGTTAGAGGAAAGTGACAATGAAATGTTCGTAGTACAACGCGAACACGCAGTTGCCAAGTTCG
CCGGGCTTGGTGGTGGGATGGACGAGCTGTACAAGTAACAACGCCGATAATCAACCTCTGGATTACAAAA
TTTGTGAAAGATTGACTGGTATTCTTAACTATGTTGCTCCTTTTACGCTATGTGGATACGCTGCTTTAAT
GCCTTTGTATCATGCTATTGCTTCCCGTATGGCTTTCATTTTCTCCTCCTTGTATAAATCCTGGTTGCTG
TCTCTTTATGAGGAGTTGTGGCCCGTTGTCAGGCAACGTGGCGTGGTGTGCACTGTGTTTGCTGACGCAA
CCCCCACTGGTTGGGGCATTGCCACCACCTGTCAGCTCCTTTCCGGGACTTTCGCTTTCCCCCTCCCTAT
TGCCACGGCGGAACTCATCGCCGCCTGCCTTGCCCGCTGCTGGACAGGGGCTCGGCTGTTGGGCACTGAC
AATTCCGTGGTGTTGTCGGGGAAATCATCGTCCTTTCCTTGGCTGCTCGCCTGTGTTGCCACCTGGATTC
TGCGCGGGACGTCCTTCTGCTACGTCCCTTCGGCCCTCAATCCAGCGGACCTTCCTTCCCGCGGCCTGCT
GCCGGCTCTGCGGCCTCTTCCGCGTCTTCGCCTTCGCCCTCAGACGAGTCGGATCTCCCTTTGGGCCGCC
TCCCCGC
Features (pLannotate 1.2.2; 9 found; start..end, strand, type, name):
    122..931     +  CDS            KanR: aminoglycoside phosphotransferase; aph(3')-Ia; confers resistance to kanamycin in bacteria or G418 (Geneticin®) in eukaryotes
   1021..1609    +  rep_origin     ori: high-copy-number ColE1/pMB1/pBR322/pUC origin of replication
   1777..1820    -  terminator     rrnB T1 terminator: Escherichia coli rrnB; transcription terminator T1 from the E. coli rrnB gene
   1952..1979    +  terminator     rrnB T2 terminator: transcription terminator T2 from the E. coli rrnB gene
   2047..2350    +  enhancer       CMV enhancer: human cytomegalovirus immediate early enhancer
   2351..2554    +  promoter       CMV promoter: human cytomegalovirus (CMV) immediate early promoter
   2555..2588    +  promoter       TRE3GV promoter (fragment): 3rd-generation Tet-responsive promoter that can be activated by binding of Tet-On® 3G, optimized for retroviral and lentiviral vectors
   2615..3325    +  CDS            mRuby2: mRuby2 is a basic (constitutively fluorescent) red fluorescent protein published in 2012, derived from Entacmaea quadricolor. It has moderate acid sensitivity.
   3339..3927    +  misc_feature   WPRE: woodchuck hepatitis virus posttranscriptional regulatory element
