[The description below was written by a language model from this plasmid's Addgene catalogue record and pLannotate feature annotations shown in this document.]
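Description:
pKG2499_pGEEC531_pShip-CMV-mRuby2-WPRE is a compact (about 3.9 kb) synthetic-biology plasmid built on the pShip backbone by Golden Gate assembly, designed for constitutive expression of the red fluorescent protein mRuby2 in mammalian cells. In bacteria it is maintained through a high-copy ColE1/pUC-type origin of replication and selected with kanamycin via an aph(3')-Ia aminoglycoside phosphotransferase gene. Two E. coli rrnB terminators (T1 and T2) lie between the bacterial maintenance region and the expression cassette, where they presumably insulate the insert from read-through transcription originating in the backbone.

The payload is a single transcription unit. The human cytomegalovirus immediate early enhancer and promoter drive the mRuby2 coding sequence, a constitutively fluorescent protein derived from the sea anemone Entacmaea quadricolor. A short stretch immediately downstream of the CMV promoter is annotated as a TRE3GV promoter fragment; given its small size, this most likely reflects shared sequence around the core promoter and 5' leader rather than a functional Tet-responsive element, and the record describes no inducible behaviour. Following the reporter is the woodchuck hepatitis virus posttranscriptional regulatory element (WPRE), which serves as the 3' UTR and generally enhances transcript stability, export and expression. The feature table does not annotate a polyadenylation signal, and no mammalian selection cassette or viral packaging elements are listed, so delivery would be by transfection. The associated work concerns how regulatory elements jointly shape the transcriptional and translational output of transgenes, so this plasmid is probably one member of a set comparing promoter and 3' UTR combinations using a fluorescent readout.
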