Addgene plasmid #239727: pKG2499_pGEEC531_pShip-CMV-mRuby2-WPRE
Purpose: Plasmid expressing mRuby2 with the CMV promoter and WPRE 3' UTR
Depositing lab: Kate Galloway. Depositing organization: Massachusetts Institute of Technology. Publication: High-resolution profiling reveals coupled transcriptional and translational regulation of transgenes. Peterman EL, Ploessl DS, Love KS, Sanabria V, Daniels RF, Johnstone CP, Godavarti DR, Kabaria SR, Oakes CG, Pai AA, Galloway KE. Nucleic Acids Research, Volume 53, Issue 11, 24 June 2025, gkaf528 10.1093/nar/gkaf528 PubMed 39651241.
Backbone
  Vector backbone: pShip
  Vector type: Synthetic Biology
Growth in bacteria
  Bacterial resistance: Kanamycin, 50 μg/mL
  Growth temperature: 30°C
  Growth strain: NEB Stable
  Copy number: High Copy
Gene/Insert
  Gene/Insert name: mRuby2
  Species: Entacmaea quadricolor
  Cloning method: Golden Gate
Terms and licenses: Academic/Nonprofit Terms; Industry Terms: Not Available to Industry
Depositor comments: Please visit https://doi.org/10.1101/2024.11.26.625483 for bioRxiv preprint.
How to cite: pKG2499_pGEEC531_pShip-CMV-mRuby2-WPRE was a gift from Kate Galloway (Addgene plasmid # 239727 ; http://n2t.net/addgene:239727 ; RRID:Addgene_239727)
